>Addgene plasmid #142681 | TFORF0739 | addgene full sequence | sequence record 397732 | Addgene NGS Result
TTAATGTAGTCTTATGCAATACTCTTGTAGTCTTGCAACATGGTAACGATGAGTTAGCAACATGCCTTAC
AAGGAGAGAAAAAGCACCGTGCATGCCGATTGGTGGAAGTAAGGTGGTACGATCGTGCCTTATTAGGAAG
GCAACAGACGGGTCTGACATGGATTGGACGAACCACTGAATTGCCGCATTGCAGAGATATTGTATTTAAG
TGCCTAGCTCGATACATAAACGGGTCTCTCTGGTTAGACCAGATCTGAGCCTGGGAGCTCTCTGGCTAAC
TAGGGAACCCACTGCTTAAGCCTCAATAAAGCTTGCCTTGAGTGCTTCAAGTAGTGTGTGCCCGTCTGTT
GTGTGACTCTGGTAACTAGAGATCCCTCAGACCCTTTTAGTCAGTGTGGAAAATCTCTAGCAGTGGCGCC
CGAACAGGGACTTGAAAGCGAAAGGGAAACCAGAGGAGCTCTCTCGACGCAGGACTCGGCTTGCTGAAGC
GCGCACGGCAAGAGGCGAGGGGCGGCGACTGGTGAGTACGCCAAAAATTTTGACTAGCGGAGGCTAGAAG
GAGAGAGATGGGTGCGAGAGCGTCAGTATTAAGCGGGGGAGAATTAGATCGCGATGGGAAAAAATTCGGT
TAAGGCCAGGGGGAAAGAAAAAATATAAATTAAAACATATAGTATGGGCAAGCAGGGAGCTAGAACGATT
CGCAGTTAATCCTGGCCTGTTAGAAACATCAGAAGGCTGTAGACAAATACTGGGACAGCTACAACCATCC
CTTCAGACAGGATCAGAAGAACTTAGATCATTATATAATACAGTAGCAACCCTCTATTGTGTGCATCAAA
GGATAGAGATAAAAGACACCAAGGAAGCTTTAGACAAGATAGAGGAAGAGCAAAACAAAAGTAAGACCAC
CGCACAGCAAGCGGCCGCTGATCTTCAGACCTGGAGGAGGAGATATGAGGGACAATTGGAGAAGTGAATT
ATATAAATATAAAGTAGTAAAAATTGAACCATTAGGAGTAGCACCCACCAAGGCAAAGAGAAGAGTGGTG
CAGAGAGAAAAAAGAGCAGTGGGAATAGGAGCTTTGTTCCTTGGGTTCTTGGGAGCAGCAGGAAGCACTA
TGGGCGCAGCGTCAATGACGCTGACGGTACAGGCCAGACAATTATTGTCTGGTATAGTGCAGCAGCAGAA
CAATTTGCTGAGGGCTATTGAGGCGCAACAGCATCTGTTGCAACTCACAGTCTGGGGCATCAAGCAGCTC
CAGGCAAGAATCCTGGCTGTGGAAAGATACCTAAAGGATCAACAGCTCCTGGGGATTTGGGGTTGCTCTG
GAAAACTCATTTGCACCACTGCTGTGCCTTGGAATGCTAGTTGGAGTAATAAATCTCTGGAACAGATTTG
GAATCACACGACCTGGATGGAGTGGGACAGAGAAATTAACAATTACACAAGCTTAATACACTCCTTAATT
GAAGAATCGCAAAACCAGCAAGAAAAGAATGAACAAGAATTATTGGAATTAGATAAATGGGCAAGTTTGT
GGAATTGGTTTAACATAACAAATTGGCTGTGGTATATAAAATTATTCATAATGATAGTAGGAGGCTTGGT
AGGTTTAAGAATAGTTTTTGCTGTACTTTCTATAGTGAATAGAGTTAGGCAGGGATATTCACCATTATCG
TTTCAGACCCACCTCCCAACCCCGAGGGGACCCATGCATTGCATCTCAATTAGTCAGCAACCAGGTGTGG
AAAGTCCCCAGGCTCCCCAGCAGGCAGAAGTATGCAAAGCATGCGTCTCAATTAGTCAGCAACCATAGTC
CCGCCCCTAACTCCGCCCATCCCGCCCCTAACTCCGCCCAGTTCCGCCCATTCTCCGCCCCATGGCTGAC
TAATTTTTTTTATTTATGCAGAGGCCGAGGCCGCCTCGGCCTCTGAGCTATTCCAGAAGTAGTGAGGAGG
CTTTTTTGGAGGCCTAGGCTTTTGCAAAAAGCTTTCTAGAGGTACCACCGGAGCTTACCATGACCGAGTA
CAAGCCCACGGTGCGCCTCGCCACCCGCGACGACGTCCCCAGGGCCGTACGCACCCTCGCCGCCGCGTTC
GCCGACTACCCCGCCACGCGCCACACCGTCGATCCGGACCGCCACATCGAGCGGGTCACCGAGCTGCAAG
AACTCTTCCTCACGCGCGTCGGGCTCGACATCGGCAAGGTGTGGGTCGCGGACGACGGCGCCGCCGTGGC
GGTCTGGACCACGCCGGAGAGCGTCGAAGCGGGGGCGGTGTTCGCCGAGATCGGCCCGCGCATGGCCGAG
TTGAGCGGTTCCCGGCTGGCCGCGCAGCAACAGATGGAAGGCCTCCTGGCGCCGCACCGGCCCAAGGAGC
CCGCGTGGTTCCTGGCCACCGTCGGCGTCTCGCCCGACCACCAGGGCAAGGGTCTGGGCAGCGCCGTCGT
GCTCCCCGGAGTGGAGGCGGCCGAGCGCGCCGGGGTGCCCGCCTTCCTGGAGACCTCCGCGCCCCGCAAC
CTCCCCTTCTACGAGCGGCTCGGCTTCACCGTCACCGCCGACGTCGAGGTGCCCGAAGGACCGCGCACCT
GGTGCATGACCCGCAAGCCCGGTGCCAGTTAACGAATTCTAGATCTTGAGACAAATGGCAGTATTCATCC
ACAATTTTAAAAGAAAAGGGGGGATTGGGGGGTACAGTGCAGGGGAAAGAATAGTAGACATAATAGCAAC
AGACATACAAACTAAAGAATTACAAAAACAAATTACAAAAATTCAAAATTTTCGGGTTTATTACAGGGAC
AGCAGAGATCCACTTTGGCGCCGGCTCGAGGCCTGCAGGTGCAAAGATGGATAAAGTTTTAAACAGAGAG
GAATCTTTGCAGCTAATGGACCTTCTAGGTCTTGAAAGGAGTGGGAATTGGCTCCGGTGCCCGTCAGTGG
GCAGAGCGCACATCGCCCACAGTCCCCGAGAAGTTGGGGGGAGGGGTCGGCAATTGAACCGGTGCCTAGA
GAAGGTGGCGCGGGGTAAACTGGGAAAGTGATGTCGTGTACTGGCTCCGCCTTTTTCCCGAGGGTGGGGG
AGAACCGTATATAAGTGCAGTAGTCGCCGTGAACGTTCTTTTTCGCAACGGGTTTGCCGCCAGAACACAG
GTAAGTGCCGTGTGTGGTTCCCGCGGGCCTGGCCTCTTTACGGGTTATGGCCCTTGCGTGCCTTGAATTA
CTTCCACCTGGCTGCAGTACGTGATTCTTGATCCCGAGCTTCGGGTTGGAAGTGGGTGGGAGAGTTCGAG
GCCTTGCGCTTAAGGAGCCCCTTCGCCTCGTGCTTGAGTTGAGGCCTGGCCTGGGCGCTGGGGCCGCCGC
GTGCGAATCTGGTGGCACCTTCGCGCCTGTCTCGCTGCTTTCGATAAGTCTCTAGCCATTTAAAATTTTT
GATGACCTGCTGCGACGCTTTTTTTCTGGCAAGATAGTCTTGTAAATGCGGGCCAAGATCTGCACACTGG
TATTTCGGTTTTTGGGGCCGCGGGCGGCGACGGGGCCCGTGCGTCCCAGCGCACATGTTCGGCGAGGCGG
GGCCTGCGAGCGCGGCCACCGAGAATCGGACGGGGGTAGTCTCAAGCTGGCCGGCCTGCTCTGGTGCCTG
GCCTCGCGCCGCCGTGTATCGCCCCGCCCTGGGCGGCAAGGCTGGCCCGGTCGGCACCAGTTGCGTGAGC
GGAAAGATGGCCGCTTCCCGGCCCTGCTGCAGGGAGCTCAAAATGGAGGACGCGGCGCTCGGGAGAGCGG
GCGGGTGAGTCACCCACACAAAGGAAAAGGGCCTTTCCGTCCTCAGCCGTCGCTTCATGTGACTCCACGG
AGTACCGGGCGCCGTCCAGGCACCTCGATTAGTTCTCGAGCTTTTGGAGTACGTCGTCTTTAGGTTGGGG
GGAGGGGTTTTATGCGATGGAGTTTCCCCACACTGAGTGGGTGGAGACTGAAGTTAGGCCAGCTTGGCAC
TTGATGTAATTCTCCTTGGAATTTGCCCTTTTTGAGTTTGGATCTTGGTTCATTCTCAAGCCTCAGACAG
TGGTTCAAAGTTTTTTTCTTCCATTTCAGGTGTCGTGAGGCTAGCACCGCCACCATGATAAAGAGAAGCA
AAGTACTTGTATTCTGTTCAAAGATTATGGAGGAGGCAGTGACCTTCAAGGATGTGGCTGTGGTCTTCAC
TGAGGAGGAGCTGGGGCTGCTGGACCCTGCCCAGAGGAAGCTGTACCGAGATGTGATGCTGGAGAACTTC
AGGAACCTGCTCTCAGTGGGGCATCAACCGTTCCACCAAGATACTTGCCACTTCCTAAGGGAAGAAAAGT
TTTGGATGATGGGGACAGCAACCCAAAGAGAAGGGAATTCAGGAGGCAAGATCCAAACTGAGTTGGAGTC
TGTTCCAGAAGCAGGAGCACATGAAGAGTGGTCCTGCCAGCAAATCTGGGAACAAATTGCAAAAGACTTA
ACCAGGTCTCAGGACTCTATCATAAATAACTCTCAGTTCTTTGAAAATGGTGATGTCCCCTCCCAGGTTG
AAGCAGGACTACCCACAATTCATACAGGACAGAAACCTTCCCAGGGTGGGAAGTGTAAACAGTCCATCAG
TGATGTTCCCATCTTTGATCTTCCTCAGCAGTTATACTCAGAAGAGAAGTCTTATACATGTGATGAGTGT
GGAAAAAGCATCTGTTACATCTCAGCTCTTCATGTTCATCAGAGAGTCCACGTGGGAGAGAAACTCTTTA
TGTGTGATGTGTGTGGCAAGGAATTTAGTCAAAGCTCACATCTGCAAACTCATCAGAGAGTCCACACTGG
AGAGAAACCATTCAAATGTGAGCAATGTGGGAAAGGTTTCAGTCGTAGATCAGCACTTAATGTTCATCGT
AAATTACACACAGGAGAGAAACCTTACATTTGTGAGGCATGTGGGAAGGCCTTCATTCATGATTCCCAGC
TTAAGGAACATAAGAGAATCCATACTGGGGAGAAACCATTCAAATGTGATATATGTGGTAAGACCTTCTA
TTTTAGGTCAAGACTTAAGAGCCATTCCATGGTTCACACAGGAGAAAAACCATTTAGGTGTGATACATGT
GATAAGAGCTTTCATCAGAGATCAGCACTTAATAGGCATTGCATGGTCCACACAGGAGAGAAACCGTACA
GATGTGAGCAGTGTGGAAAAGGCTTTATTGGTAGGCTAGATTTTTATAAGCATCAGGTGGTCCACACAGG
AGAAAAACCATATAATTGTAAAGAATGTGGGAAGAGCTTCAGATGGTCCTCATGCCTTTTGAACCATCAG
CGAGTCCACAGTGGAGAAAAAAGCTTCAAATGTGAAGAATGTGGAAAGGGATTTTATACAAATTCACAAC
TGTCTTCCCATCAGAGATCCCACAGTGGTGAAAAGCCATATAAATGTGAGGAGTGTGGGAAGGGCTATGT
TACTAAGTTTAATCTTGACTTGCACCAGAGGGTCCACACGGGAGAGAGACCTTATAATTGTAAGGAATGT
GGGAAGAACTTTAGCCGGGCCTCAAGTATTTTGAATCATAAGAGACTCCACTGCCAGAAAAAACCATTCA
AATGTGAGGACTGTGGAAAGAGGCTTGTACACAGGACATACCGTAAAGACCAGCCGAGAGACTATAGTGG
GGAAAACCCATCCAAATGTGAGGATTGTGGGAGACGCTACAAGAGGCGCTTGAATCTGGATATACTTTTA
TCATTATTTCTAAATGACACATAGTAATGAACTAGTCCGTAACTTGAAAGTATTTCGATTTCTTGGCTTT
ATATATCTTGTGGAAAGGACGACGCTATAATCCGGCCTGGTATTATACGCGTTAAGTCGACAATCAACCT
CTGGATTACAAAATTTGTGAAAGATTGACTGGTATTCTTAACTATGTTGCTCCTTTTACGCTATGTGGAT
ACGCTGCTTTAATGCCTTTGTATCATGCTATTGCTTCCCGTATGGCTTTCATTTTCTCCTCCTTGTATAA
ATCCTGGTTGCTGTCTCTTTATGAGGAGTTGTGGCCCGTTGTCAGGCAACGTGGCGTGGTGTGCACTGTG
TTTGCTGACGCAACCCCCACTGGTTGGGGCATTGCCACCACCTGTCAGCTCCTTTCCGGGACTTTCGCTT
TCCCCCTCCCTATTGCCACGGCGGAACTCATCGCCGCCTGCCTTGCCCGCTGCTGGACAGGGGCTCGGCT
GTTGGGCACTGACAATTCCGTGGTGTTGTCGGGGAAATCATCGTCCTTTCCTTGGCTGCTCGCCTGTGTT
GCCACCTGGATTCTGCGCGGGACGTCCTTCTGCTACGTCCCTTCGGCCCTCAATCCAGCGGACCTTCCTT
CCCGCGGCCTGCTGCCGGCTCTGCGGCCTCTTCCGCGTCTTCGCCTTCGCCCTCAGACGAGTCGGATCTC
CCTTTGGGCCGCCTCCCCGCGTCGACTTTAAGACCAATGACTTACAAGGCAGCTGTAGATCTTAGCCACT
TTTTAAAAGAAAAGGGGGGACTGGAAGGGCTAATTCACTCCCAACGAAGACAAGATCTGCTTTTTGCTTG
TACTGGGTCTCTCTGGTTAGACCAGATCTGAGCCTGGGAGCTCTCTGGCTAACTAGGGAACCCACTGCTT
AAGCCTCAATAAAGCTTGCCTTGAGTGCTTCAAGTAGTGTGTGCCCGTCTGTTGTGTGACTCTGGTAACT
AGAGATCCCTCAGACCCTTTTAGTCAGTGTGGAAAATCTCTAGCAGTACGTATAGTAGTTCATGTCATCT
TATTATTCAGTATTTATAACTTGCAAAGAAATGAATATCAGAGAGTGAGAGGAACTTGTTTATTGCAGCT
TATAATGGTTACAAATAAAGCAATAGCATCACAAATTTCACAAATAAAGCATTTTTTTCACTGCATTCTA
GTTGTGGTTTGTCCAAACTCATCAATGTATCTTATCATGTCTGGCTCTAGCTATCCCGCCCCTAACTCCG
CCCATCCCGCCCCTAACTCCGCCCAGTTCCGCCCATTCTCCGCCCCATGGCTGACTAATTTTTTTTATTT
ATGCAGAGGCCGAGGCCGCCTCGGCCTCTGAGCTATTCCAGAAGTAGTGAGGAGGCTTTTTTGGAGGCCT
AGGGACGTACCCAATTCGCCCTATAGTGAGTCGTATTACGCGCGCTCACTGGCCGTCGTTTTACAACGTC
GTGACTGGGAAAACCCTGGCGTTACCCAACTTAATCGCCTTGCAGCACATCCCCCTTTCGCCAGCTGGCG
TAATAGCGAAGAGGCCCGCACCGATCGCCCTTCCCAACAGTTGCGCAGCCTGAATGGCGAATGGG
[124 nt withheld, positions 7346-7469]
C
[91 nt withheld, positions 7471-7561]
A
[49 nt withheld, positions 7563-7611]
CCTTTGACGTTGGAGTCCACGTTCTTT
[37 nt withheld, positions 7639-7675]
ACCCTATCTCGGTCTATTCTTTTGATTTATAAGGGATTTTGCCGATTTCGGCCTATTGGTTAAAAAATGA
GCTGATTTAACAAAAATTTAACGCGAATTTTAACAAAATATTAACGCTTACAATTTAGGTGGCACTTTTC
GGGGAAATGTGCGCGGAACCCCTATTTGTTTATTTTTCTAAATACATTCAAATATGTATCCGCTCATGAG
ACAATAACCCTGATAAATGCTTCAATAATATTGAAAAAGGAAGAGTATGAGTATTCAACATTTCCGTGTC
GCCCTTATTCCCTTTTTTGCGGCATTTTGCCTTCCTGTTTTTGCTCACCCAGAAACGCTGGTGAAAGTAA
AAGATGCTGAAGATCAGTTGGGTGCACGAGTGGGTTACATCGAACTGGATCTCAACAGCGGTAAGATCCT
TGAGAGTTTTCGCCCCGAAGAACGTTTTCCAATGATGAGCACTTTTAAAGTTCTGCTATGTGGCGCGGTA
TTATCCCGTATTGACGCCGGGCAAGAGCAACTCGGTCGCCGCATACACTATTCTCAGAATGACTTGGTTG
AGTACTCACCAGTCACAGAAAAGCATCTTACGGATGGCATGACAGTAAGAGAATTATGCAGTGCTGCCAT
AACCATGAGTGATAACACTGCGGCCAACTTACTTCTGACAACGATCGGAGGACCGAAGGAGCTAACCGCT
TTTTTGCACAACATGGGGGATCATGTAACTCGCCTTGATCGTTGGGAACCGGAGCTGAATGAAGCCATAC
CAAACGACGAGCGTGACACCACGATGCCTGTAGCAATGGCAACAACGTTGCGCAAACTATTAACTGGCGA
ACTACTTACTCTAGCTTCCCGGCAACAATTAATAGACTGGATGGAGGCGGATAAAGTTGCAGGACCACTT
CTGCGCTCGGCCCTTCCGGCTGGCTGGTTTATTGCTGATAAATCTGGAGCCGGTGAGCGTGGGTCTCGCG
GTATCATTGCAGCACTGGGGCCAGATGGTAAGCCCTCCCGTATCGTAGTTATCTACACGACGGGGAGTCA
GGCAACTATGGATGAACGAAATAGACAGATCGCTGAGATAGGTGCCTCACTGATTAAGCATTGGTAACTG
TCAGACCAAGTTTACTCATATATACTTTAGATTGATTTAAAACTTCATTTTTAATTTAAAAGGATCTAGG
TGAAGATCCTTTTTGATAATCTCATGACCAAAATCCCTTAACGTGAGTTTTCGTTCCACTGAGCGTCAGA
CCCCGTAGAAAAGATCAAAGGATCTTCTTGAGATCCTTTTTTTCTGCGCGTAATCTGCTGCTTGCAAACA
AAAAAACCACCGCTACCAGCGGTGGTTTGTTTGCCGGATCAAGAGCTACCAACTCTTTTTCCGAAGGTAA
CTGGCTTCAGCAGAGCGCAGATACCAAATACTGTTCTTCTAGTGTAGCCGTAGTTAGGCCACCACTTCAA
GAACTCTGTAGCACCGCCTACATACCTCGCTCTGCTAATCCTGTTACCAGTGGCTGCTGCCAGTGGCGAT
AAGTCGTGTCTTACCGGGTTGGACTCAAGACGATAGTTACCGGATAAGGCGCAGCGGTCGGGCTGAACGG
GGGGTTCGTGCACACAGCCCAGCTTGGAGCGAACGACCTACACCGAACTGAGATACCTACAGCGTGAGCT
ATGAGAAAGCGCCACGCTTCCCGAAGGGAGAAAGGCGGACAGGTATCCGGTAAGCGGCAGGGTCGGAACA
GGAGAGCGCACGAGGGAGCTTCCAGGGGGAAACGCCTGGTATCTTTATAGTCCTGTCGGGTTTCGCCACC
TCTGACTTGAGCGTCGATTTTTGTGATGCTCGTCAGGGGGGCGGAGCCTATGGAAAAACGCCAGCAACGC
GGCCTTTTTACGGTTCCTGGCCTTTTGCTGGCCTTTTGCTCACATGTTCTTTCCTGCGTTATCCCCTGAT
TCTGTGGATAACCGTATTACCGCCTTTGAGTGAGCTGATACCGCTCGCCGCAGCCGAACGACCGAGCGCA
GCGAGTCAGTGAGCGAGGAAGCGGAAGAGCGCCCAATACGCAAACCGCCTCTCCCCGCGCGTTGGCCGAT
TCATTAATGCAGCTGGCACGACAGGTTTCCCGACTGGAAAGCGGGCAGTGAGCGCAACGCAATTAATGTG
AGTTAGCTCACTCATTAGGCACCCCAGGCTTTACACTTTATGCTTCCGGCTCGTATGTTGTGTGGAATTG
TGAGCGGATAACAATTTCACACAGGAAACAGCTATGACCATGATTACGCCAAGCGCGCAATTAACCCTCA
CTAAAGGGAACAAAAGCTGGAGCTGCAAGC
Features (pLannotate 1.2.2; 31 found; start..end, strand, type, name):
      5..231     +  promoter       RSV promoter: Rous sarcoma virus enhancer/promoter
    232..412     +  LTR            5' LTR (truncated): truncated 5' long terminal repeat (LTR) from HIV-1
    459..584     +  misc_feature   HIV-1 Ψ: packaging signal of human immunodeficiency virus type 1
    568..931     +  CDS            HIV-1 gag (fragment): gag protein from human immunodeficiency virus 1; gag
   1077..1310    +  misc_feature   RRE: The Rev response element (RRE) of HIV-1 allows for Rev-dependent mRNA export from the nucleus to the cytoplasm.
   1687..1713    +  CDS            Rev (fragment): human immunodeficiency virus 1 (HIV-1) Rev protein; rev; enhances nuclear export of unspliced and incompletely spliced viral mRNAs
   1720..1743    +  promoter       SV40 promoter (fragment): SV40 early promoter
   1744..1815    +  promoter       SV40 promoter (fragment): SV40 enhancer and early promoter
   1839..1974    +  rep_origin     SV40 ori: SV40 origin of replication
   2020..2616    +  CDS            PuroR (fragment): puromycin N-acetyltransferase; pac from Streptomyces; confers resistance to puromycin
   2665..2782    +  misc_feature   cPPT/CTS: central polypurine tract and central termination sequence of HIV-1
   2847..2913    +  CDS            small t antigen (fragment): SV40 (simian virus 40) small t antigen
   2920..4098    +  promoter       EF-1α promoter: strong constitutive promoter for human elongation factor EF-1α
   4163..4729    +  CDS            ZNF155 (fragment): ZN155_HUMAN - Experimental evidence at protein level: Swiss-Prot protein existence level 1. May be involved in transcriptional regulation. From Homo sapiens (Human).
   5777..5830    +  promoter       U6 promoter (fragment): RNA polymerase III promoter for human U6 snRNA
   5872..6460    +  misc_feature   WPRE: woodchuck hepatitis virus posttranscriptional regulatory element
   6511..6530    +  misc_feature   cPPT/CTS (fragment): central polypurine tract and central termination sequence of HIV-1
   6532..6765    +  LTR            3' LTR (ΔU3): self-inactivating 3' long terminal repeat (LTR) from HIV-1
   6843..6964    +  polyA_signal   SV40 poly(A) signal: SV40 polyadenylation signal
   7004..7139    +  rep_origin     SV40 ori: SV40 origin of replication
   7160..7178    -  promoter       T7 promoter: promoter for bacteriophage T7 RNA polymerase
   7186..7341    +  CDS            lacZα (fragment): LacZα fragment of β-galactosidase; lacZ fragment
   7346..7774    +  rep_origin     f1 ori (sequence partly withheld): f1 bacteriophage origin of replication; arrow indicates direction of (+) strand synthesis
   7827..7931    +  promoter       AmpR promoter: bla
   7932..8792    +  CDS            AmpR: β-lactamase; bla; confers resistance to ampicillin, carbenicillin, and related antibiotics
   8963..9551    +  rep_origin     ori: high-copy-number ColE1/pMB1/pBR322/pUC origin of replication
   9734..9826    +  CDS            lacI (fragment): lac repressor; lacI; The lac repressor binds to the lac operator to inhibit transcription in E. coli. This inhibition can be relieved by adding lactose or isopropyl-β-D-thiogalactopyranoside (IPTG).
   9839..9860    +  protein_bind   CAP binding site: CAP binding activates transcription in the presence of cAMP. E. coli catabolite activator protein
   9875..9905    +  promoter       lac promoter: promoter for the E. coli lac operon
   9913..9929    +  protein_bind   lac operator: The lac repressor binds to the lac operator to inhibit transcription in E. coli. This inhibition can be relieved by adding lactose or isopropyl-β-D-thiogalactopyranoside (IPTG). lac repressor encoded by lacI
   9974..9992    +  promoter       T3 promoter: promoter for bacteriophage T3 RNA polymerase
