[The description below was written by a language model from this plasmid's Addgene catalogue record and pLannotate feature annotations shown in this document.]
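Description:
TFORF0739 is a third-generation-style, self-inactivating lentiviral expression plasmid built on the pLX_TRC317 backbone for overexpressing the human zinc finger protein ZNF155. It belongs to a large barcoded collection of transcription factor ORFs. The sequenced record is 10,015 nt, consistent with an 8,264 bp backbone plus a 1,751 bp insert. In bacteria it is maintained through a high-copy ColE1/pUC-type origin and selected with ampicillin via β-lactamase. An f1 origin and remnants of a lacZα/lac promoter cloning region flanked by T7 and T3 promoters are also present in the backbone. The depositor notes that the plasmid can recombine, which is a known risk for constructs with repeated LTRs.

The viral portion begins with an RSV promoter fused to a truncated HIV-1 5' LTR, which drives genomic RNA production in packaging cells without a need for Tat. This is followed by the Ψ packaging signal with a gag fragment, the Rev response element for nuclear export, and a cPPT/CTS that aids nuclear import. It ends with a ΔU3 3' LTR and a downstream SV40 polyadenylation signal. Within the provirus, an SV40 early promoter drives puromycin N-acetyltransferase for selecting transduced mammalian cells, and a separate EF-1α promoter drives the synthesized ZNF155 ORF, with a WPRE downstream to boost transcript stability and expression. The automated annotation labels only part of the insert as ZNF155, probably reflecting the particular isoform encoded. The unique 24-bp barcode is not annotated in the feature table, so its position is not stated. The barcode lets this factor be identified by sequencing in pooled overexpression screens, such as those for directed differentiation.
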