Addgene plasmid #142681: TFORF0739
Purpose: Lentiviral vector for overexpressing transcription factor ORFs with unique 24-bp barcodes. Barcodes facilitate identification of transcription factors in pooled screens.
Depositing lab: Feng Zhang. Depositing organization: Broad Institute. Publication: A transcription factor atlas of directed differentiation. Joung J, Ma S, Tay T, Geiger-Schuller KR, Kirchgatterer PC, Verdine VK, Guo B, Arias-Garcia MA, Allen WE, Singh A, Kuksenko O, Abudayyeh OO, Gootenberg JS, Fu Z, Macrae RK, Buenrostro JD, Regev A, Zhang F. Cell. 2023 Jan 5;186(1):209-229.e26. doi: 10.1016/j.cell.2022.11.026. PubMed 36608654.
Backbone
  Vector backbone: pLX_TRC317
  Backbone manufacturer: Broad Institute Genetic Perturbation Platform
  Backbone size w/o insert (bp): 8264
  Vector type: Mammalian Expression, Lentiviral
  Selectable markers: Puromycin
Growth in bacteria
  Bacterial resistance: Ampicillin, 100 μg/mL
  Growth temperature: 37°C
  Growth strain: NEB Stable
  Copy number: High Copy
Gene/Insert
  Gene/Insert name: ZNF155
  Species: H. sapiens (human)
  Insert size (bp): 1751
  Entrez Gene: ZNF155 (a.k.a. pHZ-96, MGC161655)
  Promoter: EF1a
  Cloning method: Unknown
  Sequencing primers: 5′ GGGTGGAGACTGAAGTTAGGCCAG; 3′ CACATAGCGTAAAAGGAGCAACATAG
Terms and licenses: Academic/Nonprofit Terms; Industry Terms: Not Available to Industry
Depositor comments: XM_011527279,NM_001260488,XM_017027248,XM_011527278,ENST00000407951 . The transcription factor ORF portion of this plasmid was synthesized by Genewiz. Please test multiple small colonies in case of plasmid recombination. To make this collection available in a timely manner, a portion of this collection was not fully sequenced by Addgene. If an Addgene verified full plasmid sequence is not available, please contact us prior to placing an order to request the full sequence.
How to cite: TFORF0739 was a gift from Feng Zhang (Addgene plasmid # 142681 ; http://n2t.net/addgene:142681 ; RRID:Addgene_142681)
