>Addgene plasmid #142681 | TFORF0739 | depositor partial sequence | sequence record 280181 | Insert
ACCGCCACCATGATAAAGAGAAGCAAAGTACTTGTATTCTGTTCAAAGATTATGGAGGAGGCAGTGACCT
TCAAGGATGTGGCTGTGGTCTTCACTGAGGAGGAGCTGGGGCTGCTGGACCCTGCCCAGAGGAAGCTGTA
CCGAGATGTGATGCTGGAGAACTTCAGGAACCTGCTCTCAGTGGGGCATCAACCGTTCCACCAAGATACT
TGCCACTTCCTAAGGGAAGAAAAGTTTTGGATGATGGGGACAGCAACCCAAAGAGAAGGGAATTCAGGAG
GCAAGATCCAAACTGAGTTGGAGTCTGTTCCAGAAGCAGGAGCACATGAAGAGTGGTCCTGCCAGCAAAT
CTGGGAACAAATTGCAAAAGACTTAACCAGGTCTCAGGACTCTATCATAAATAACTCTCAGTTCTTTGAA
AATGGTGATGTCCCCTCCCAGGTTGAAGCAGGACTACCCACAATTCATACAGGACAGAAACCTTCCCAGG
GTGGGAAGTGTAAACAGTCCATCAGTGATGTTCCCATCTTTGATCTTCCTCAGCAGTTATACTCAGAAGA
GAAGTCTTATACATGTGATGAGTGTGGAAAAAGCATCTGTTACATCTCAGCTCTTCATGTTCATCAGAGA
GTCCACGTGGGAGAGAAACTCTTTATGTGTGATGTGTGTGGCAAGGAATTTAGTCAAAGCTCACATCTGC
AAACTCATCAGAGAGTCCACACTGGAGAGAAACCATTCAAATGTGAGCAATGTGGGAAAGGTTTCAGTCG
TAGATCAGCACTTAATGTTCATCGTAAATTACACACAGGAGAGAAACCTTACATTTGTGAGGCATGTGGG
AAGGCCTTCATTCATGATTCCCAGCTTAAGGAACATAAGAGAATCCATACTGGGGAGAAACCATTCAAAT
GTGATATATGTGGTAAGACCTTCTATTTTAGGTCAAGACTTAAGAGCCATTCCATGGTTCACACAGGAGA
AAAACCATTTAGGTGTGATACATGTGATAAGAGCTTTCATCAGAGATCAGCACTTAATAGGCATTGCATG
GTCCACACAGGAGAGAAACCGTACAGATGTGAGCAGTGTGGAAAAGGCTTTATTGGTAGGCTAGATTTTT
ATAAGCATCAGGTGGTCCACACAGGAGAAAAACCATATAATTGTAAAGAATGTGGGAAGAGCTTCAGATG
GTCCTCATGCCTTTTGAACCATCAGCGAGTCCACAGTGGAGAAAAAAGCTTCAAATGTGAAGAATGTGGA
AAGGGATTTTATACAAATTCACAACTGTCTTCCCATCAGAGATCCCACAGTGGTGAAAAGCCATATAAAT
GTGAGGAGTGTGGGAAGGGCTATGTTACTAAGTTTAATCTTGACTTGCACCAGAGGGTCCACACGGGAGA
GAGACCTTATAATTGTAAGGAATGTGGGAAGAACTTTAGCCGGGCCTCAAGTATTTTGAATCATAAGAGA
CTCCACTGCCAGAAAAAACCATTCAAATGTGAGGACTGTGGAAAGAGGCTTGTACACAGGACATACCGTA
AAGACCAGCCGAGAGACTATAGTGGGGAAAACCCATCCAAATGTGAGGATTGTGGGAGACGCTACAAGAG
GCGCTTGAATCTGGATATACTTTTATCATTATTTCTAAATGACACATAGTAATGAACTAGTCCGTAACTT
GAAAGTATTTCGATTTCTTGGCTTTATATATCTTGTGGAAAGGACGACGCTATAATCCGGCCTGGTATTA
T
