>Addgene plasmid #142681 | TFORF0739 | depositor partial sequence | sequence record 280182 | Barcode
CGCTATAATCCGGCCTGGTATTAT
